>Addgene plasmid #109804 | pHH0103_S100A11_S-100 | addgene full sequence | sequence record 213653 | Addgene NGS Result
TTGACAATTAATCATCGGCTCGTATAATGTGTGGAATTGTGAGCGGATAACAATTTCACACAGGAAACAG
CCAGTCCGTTTAGGTGTTTTCACGAGCACTTCACCAACAAGGACCATAGATTATGAAAATCGAAGAACAC
CATCACCATCACCATTCCAGCGGTAAGCTTATGTCCCCTATACTAGGTTATTGGAAAATTAAGGGCCTTG
TGCAACCCACTCGACTTCTTTTGGAATATCTTGAAGAAAAATATGAAGAGCATTTGTATGAGCGCGATGA
AGGTGATAAATGGCGAAACAAAAAGTTTGAATTGGGTTTGGAGTTTCCCAATCTTCCTTATTATATTGAT
GGTGATGTTAAATTAACACAGTCTATGGCCATCATACGTTATATAGCTGACAAGCACAACATGTTGGGTG
GTTGTCCAAAAGAGCGTGCAGAGATTTCAATGCTTGAAGGAGCGGTTTTGGATATTAGATACGGTGTTTC
GAGAATTGCATATAGTAAAGACTTTGAAACTCTCAAAGTTGATTTTCTTAGCAAGCTACCTGAAATGCTG
AAAATGTTCGAAGATCGTTTATGTCATAAAACATATTTAAATGGTGATCATGTAACCCATCCTGACTTCA
TGTTGTATGACGCTCTTGATGTTGTTTTATACATGGACCCAATGTGCCTGGATGCGTTCCCAAAATTAGT
TTGTTTTAAAAAACGTATTGAAGCTATCCCACAAATTGATAAGTACTTGAAATCCAGCAAGTATATAGCA
TGGCCTTTGCAGGGCTGGCAAGCCACGTTTGGTGGTGGCGACCATCCTCCAAAATCGGATCTGGAAGTTC
TGTTCCAGGGGCCCCTGTCCAGCGGTCTGGTTCCGCGTGGTTCCGGTACCGCGGCCCAGCCGGCCAGCTC
TCCTACCGAGACGGAACGTTGTATCGAGTCTCTGATTGCAGTATTTCAAAAATATGCCGGTAAAGATGGC
TACAATTACACTCTGTCCAAAACCGAATTCCTGTCTTTCATGAACACCGAACTGGCTGCGTTCACTAAGA
ACCAGAAAGACCCGGGCGTTCTGGATCGCATGATGAAAAAGCTGGACACCAACAGCGATGGCCAGCTGGA
CTTCTCCGAATTTCTGAACCTGATCGGTGGTCTGGCAATGGCGTGCCACGACTCTTTCCTGAAAGCTGTG
CCATCCCAGAAACGTACCGCGGCCGCATA
[142 nt withheld, positions 1220-1361]
C
[98 nt withheld, positions 1363-1460]
AGTTTGTACTGGTGACGAAACTCAGTGTCTAGCTAGAGTGGC
[149 nt withheld, positions 1503-1651]
T
[41 nt withheld, positions 1653-1693]
T
[62 nt withheld, positions 1695-1756]
A
[35 nt withheld, positions 1758-1792]
CCTCCCTCAATCGGTTGAATGTCGCCCTTTTGTCTTTGGCGCTGGTAAACCATATGAA
[86 nt withheld, positions 1851-1936]
T
[54 nt withheld, positions 1938-1991]
CTAGCGCCGCCCTATACCTTGTCTGCCTCCCCGCGTTGCGTCGCGGTGCATGGAGCCGGGCCACCTCGAC
CTGAATGGAAGCCGGCGGCACCTCGCTAACGGATTCACCACTCCAAGAATTGGAGCCAATCAATTCTTGC
GGAGAACTGTGAATGCGCAAACCAACCCTTGGCAGAACATATCCATCGCGTCCGCCATCTCCAGCAGCCG
CACGCGGCGCATCTCGGGCAGCGTTGGGTCCTGGCCACGGGTGCGCATGATCGTGCTCCTGTCGTTGAGG
ACCCGGCTAGGCTGGCGGGGTTGCCTTACTGGTTAGCAGAATGAATCACCGATACGCGAGCGAACGTGAA
GCGACTGCTGCTGCAAAACGTCTGCGACCTGAGCAACAACATGAATGGTCTTCGGTTTCCGTGTTTCGTA
AAGTCTGGAAACGCGGAAGTCAGCGCCCTGCACCATTATGTTCCGGATCTGCATCGCAGGATGCTGCTGG
CTACCCTGTGGAACACCTACATCTGTATTAACGAAGCGCTGGCATTGACCCTGAGTGATTTTTCTCTGGT
CCCGCCGCATCCATACCGCCAGTTGTTTACCCTCACAACGTTCCAGTAACCGGGCATGTTCATCATCAGT
AACCCGTATCGTGAGCATCCTCTCTCGTTTCATCGGTATCATTACCCCCATGAACAGAAATCCCCCTTAC
ACGGAGGCATCAGTGACCAAACAGGAAAAAACCGCCCTTAACATGGCCCGCTTTATCAGAAGCCAGACAT
TAACGCTTCTGGAGAAACTCAACGAGCTGGACGCGGATGAACAGGCAGACATCTGTGAATCGCTTCACGA
CCACGCTGATGAGCTTTACCGCAGGATCCGCGAAATTGTAAGCGTTAATATTTTGTTAAAATTCGCGTTA
AATTTTTGTTAAATCAGCTCATTTTTTAACCAATAGGCCGAAATCGGCAAAATCCCTTATAAATCAAAAG
AATAGACCGAGATAGGGT
[37 nt withheld, positions 2990-3026]
AAAGAACGTGGACTCCAACGTCAAAGG
[49 nt withheld, positions 3054-3102]
T
[91 nt withheld, positions 3104-3194]
G
[124 nt withheld, positions 3196-3319]
CGCGGATCCTGCCTCGCGCGTTTCGGTGATGACGGTGAAAACCTCTGACACATGCAGCTCCCGGAGACGG
TCACAGCTTGTCTGTAAGCGGATGCCGGGAGCAGACAAGCCCGTCAGGGCGCGTCAGCGGGTGTTGGCGG
GTGTCGGGGCGCAGCCATGACCCAGTCACGTAGCGATAGCGGAGTGTATACTGGCTTAACTATGCGGCAT
CAGAGCAGATTGTACTGAGAGTGCACCATATGCGGTGTGAAATACCGCACAGATGCGTAAGGAGAAAATA
CCGCATCAGGCGCTCTTCCGCTTCCTCGCTCACTGACTCGCTGCGCTCGGTCGTTCGGCTGCGGCGAGCG
GTATCAGCTCACTCAAAGGCGGTAATACGGTTATCCACAGAATCAGGGGATAACGCAGGAAAGAACATGT
GAGCAAAAGGCCAGCAAAAGGCCAGGAACCGTAAAAAGGCCGCGTTGCTGGCGTTTTTCCATAGGCTCCG
CCCCCCTGACGAGCATCACAAAAATCGACGCTCAAGTCAGAGGTGGCGAAACCCGACAGGACTATAAAGA
TACCAGGGTTTCCCCCTGGAAGCTCCCTCGTGCGCTCTCCTGTTCCGACCCTGCCGCTTACCGGATACCT
GTCCGCCTTTCTCCCTTCGGGAAGCGTGGCGCTTTCTCATAGCTCACGCTGTAGGTATCTCAGTTCGGTG
TAGGTCGTTCGCTCCAAGCTGGGCTGTGTGCACGAACCCCCCGTTCAGCCCGACCGCTGCGCCTTATCCG
GTAACTATCGTCTTGAGTCCAACCCGGTAAGACACGACTTATCGCCACTGGCAGCAGCCACTGGTAACAG
GATTAGCAGAGCGAGGTATGTAGGCGGTGCTACAGAGTTCTTGAAGTGGTGGCCTAACTACGGCTACACT
AGAAGGACAGTATTTGGTATCTGCGCTCTGCTGAAGCCAGTTACCTTCGGAAAAAGAGTTGGTAGCTCTT
GATCCGGCAAACAAACCACCGCTGGTAGCGGTGGTTTTTTTGTTTGCAAGCAGCAGATTACGCGCAGAAA
AAAAGGATCTCAAGAAGATCCTTTGATCTTTTCTACGGGGTCTGACGCTCAGTGGAACGAAAACTCACGT
TAAGGGATTTTGGTCATGAGATTATCAAAAAGGATCTTCACCTAGATCCTTTTAAATTAAAAATGAAGTT
TTAAATCAATCTAAAGTATATATGAGTAAACTTGGTCTGACAGTTACCAATGCTTAATCAGTGAGGCACC
TATCTCAGCGATCTGTCTATTTCGTTCATCCATAGTTGCCTGACTCCCCGTCGTGTAGATAACTACGATA
CGGGAGGGCTTACCATCTGGCCCCAGTGCTGCAATGATACCGCGAGACCCACGCTCACCGGCTCCAGATT
TATCAGCAATAAACCAGCCAGCCGGAAGGGCCGAGCGCAGAAGTGGTCCTGCAACTTTATCCGCCTCCAT
CCAGTCTATTAATTGTTGCCGGGAAGCTAGAGTAAGTAGTTCGCCAGTTAATAGTTTGCGCAACGTTGTT
GCCATTGCTGCAGGCATCGTGGTGTCACGCTCGTCGTTTGGTATGGCTTCATTCAGCTCCGGTTCCCAAC
GATCAAGGCGAGTTACATGATCCCCCATGTTGTGCAAAAAAGCGGTTAGCTCCTTCGGTCCTCCGATCGT
TGTCAGAAGTAAGTTGGCCGCAGTGTTATCACTCATGGTTATGGCAGCACTGCATAATTCTCTTACTGTC
ATGCCATCCGTAAGATGCTTTTCTGTGACTGGTGAGTACTCAACCAAGTCATTCTGAGAATAGTGTATGC
GGCGACCGAGTTGCTCTTGCCCGGCGTCAACACGGGATAATACCGCGCCACATAGCAGAACTTTAAAAGT
GCTCATCATTGGAAAACGTTCTTCGGGGCGAAAACTCTCAAGGATCTTACCGCTGTTGAGATCCAGTTCG
ATGTAACCCACTCGTGCACCCAACTGATCTTCAGCATCTTTTACTTTCACCAGCGTTTCTGGGTGAGCAA
AAACAGGAAGGCAAAATGCCGCAAAAAAGGGAATAAGGGCGACACGGAAATGTTGAATACTCATACTCTT
CCTTTTTCAATATTATTGAAGCATTTATCAGGGTTATTGTCTCATGAGCGGATACATATTTGAATGTATT
TAGAAAAATAAACAAATAGGGGTTCCGCGCACATTTCCCCGAAAAGTGCCACCTGACGTCTAAGAAACCA
TTATTATCATGACATTAACCTATAAAAATAGGCGTATCACGAGGCCCTTTCGTCTTCAAGAATTCCCGAC
ACCATCGAATGGTGCAAAACCTTTCGCGGTATGGCATGATAGCGCCCGGAAGAGAGTCAATTCAGGGTGG
TGAATGTGAAACCAGTAACGTTATACGATGTCGCAGAGTATGCCGGTGTCTCTTATCAGACCGTTTCCCG
CGTGGTGAACCAGGCCAGCCACGTTTCTGCGAAAACGCGGGAAAAAGTGGAAGCGGCGATGGCGGAGCTG
AATTACATTCCCAACCGCGTGGCACAACAACTGGCGGGCAAACAGTCGTTGCTGATTGGCGTTGCCACCT
CCAGTCTGGCCCTGCACGCGCCGTCGCAAATTGTCGCGGCGATTAAATCTCGCGCCGATCAACTGGGTGC
CAGCGTGGTGGTGTCGATGGTAGAACGAAGCGGCGTCGAAGCCTGTAAAGCGGCGGTGCACAATCTTCTC
GCGCAACGCGTCAGTGGGCTGATCATTAACTATCCGCTGGATGACCAGGATGCCATTGCTGTGGAAGCTG
CCTGCACTAATGTTCCGGCGTTATTTCTTGATGTCTCTGACCAGACACCCATCAACAGTATTATTTTCTC
CCATGAAGACGGTACGCGACTGGGCGTGGAGCATCTGGTCGCATTGGGTCACCAGCAAATCGCGCTGTTA
GCGGGCCCATTAAGTTCTGTCTCGGCGCGTCTGCGTCTGGCTGGCTGGCATAAATATCTCACTCGCAATC
AAATTCAGCCGATAGCGGAACGGGAAGGCGACTGGAGTGCCATGTCCGGTTTTCAACAAACCATGCAAAT
GCTGAATGAGGGCATCGTTCCCACTGCGATGCTGGTTGCCAACGATCAGATGGCGCTGGGCGCAATGCGC
GCCATTACCGAGTCCGGGCTGCGCGTTGGTGCGGATATCTCGGTAGTGGGATACGACGATACCGAAGACA
GCTCATGTTATATCCCGCCGTTAACCACCATCAAACAGGATTTTCGCCTGCTGGGGCAAACCAGCGTGGA
CCGCTTGCTGCAACTCTCTCAGGGCCAGGCGGTGAAGGGCAATCAGCTGTTGCCCGTCTCACTGGTGAAA
AGAAAAACCACCCTGGCGCCCAATACGCAAACCGCCTCTCCCCGCGCGTTGGCCGATTCATTAATGCAGC
TGGCACGACAGGTTTCCCGACTGGAAAGCGGGCAGTGAGCGCAACGCAATTAATGTAAGTTAGCTCACTC
ATTAGGCACAATTCTCATGTTTGACAGCTTATCATCGACTGCACGGTGCACCAATGCTTCTGGCGTCAGG
CAGCCATCGGAAGCTGTGGTATGGCTGTGCAGGTCGTAAATCACTGCATAATTCGTGTCGCTCAAGGCGC
ACTCCCGTTCTGGATAATGTTTTTTGCGCCGACATCATAACGGTTCTGGCAAATATTCTGAAATGAGCTG
Features (pLannotate 1.2.2; 21 found; start..end, strand, type, name):
      1..29      +  promoter       tac promoter: strong E. coli promoter; hybrid between the trp and lac UV5 promoters
     37..53      +  protein_bind   lac operator: The lac repressor binds to the lac operator to inhibit transcription in E. coli. This inhibition can be relieved by adding lactose or isopropyl-β-D-thiogalactopyranoside (IPTG). lac repressor encoded by lacI
    138..155     +  CDS            6xHis: 6xHis affinity tag
    171..824     +  CDS            GST26_SCHJA: Experimental evidence at protein level: Swiss-Prot protein existence level 1. GST isoenzymes appear to play a central role in the parasite detoxification system. Other functions are also suspected including a role in increasing the solubility of haematin in the parasite gut. From Schistosoma japonicum (Blood fluke).
    906..1208    +  CDS            S100A11: S10AB_HUMAN - Also known as MLN70, S100C. Experimental evidence at protein level: Swiss-Prot protein existence level 1. Facilitates the differentiation and the cornification of keratinocytes. From Homo sapiens (Human).
   1224..1271    +  terminator     fd terminator (sequence withheld): central terminator from bacteriophage fd (Otsuka and Kunisawa, 1982)
   1276..1488    +  CDS            M13 gene III (fragment) (sequence partly withheld): pIII; III; minor coat protein
   1503..1973    +  CDS            M13 gene III (fragment) (sequence partly withheld): pIII; III; minor coat protein
   1995..2065    +  CDS            TcR (fragment): tetracycline efflux protein; tet; confers resistance to tetracycline
   2307..2687    -  CDS            YPB1_ECOLX: Protein predicted: Swiss-Prot protein existence level 4. From Escherichia coli.
   2704..2855    +  CDS            rop (fragment): Rop protein, which maintains plasmids at low copy number; rop
   2891..3319    -  rep_origin     f1 ori (sequence partly withheld): f1 bacteriophage origin of replication; arrow indicates direction of (+) strand synthesis
   3328..3367    +  CDS            rop (fragment): Rop protein, which maintains plasmids at low copy number; rop
   3469..3609    +  misc_feature   bom: basis of mobility region from pBR322
   3795..4382    -  rep_origin     ori: high-copy-number ColE1/pMB1/pBR322/pUC origin of replication
   4553..5413    -  CDS            AmpR: β-lactamase; bla; confers resistance to ampicillin, carbenicillin, and related antibiotics
   5414..5518    -  promoter       AmpR promoter: bla
   5627..5704    +  promoter       lacIq promoter: lacI (mutant); In the lacIq allele, a single base change in the promoter boosts expression of the lacI gene about 10-fold.
   5705..6787    +  CDS            lacI: lac repressor; lacI; The lac repressor binds to the lac operator to inhibit transcription in E. coli. This inhibition can be relieved by adding lactose or isopropyl-β-D-thiogalactopyranoside (IPTG).
   6800..6821    +  protein_bind   CAP binding site: CAP binding activates transcription in the presence of cAMP. E. coli catabolite activator protein
   6840..6857    +  promoter       tet promoter (fragment): E. coli promoter for tetracycline efflux protein gene
