[The description below was written by a language model from this plasmid's Addgene catalogue record and pLannotate feature annotations shown in this document.]
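Description:
pHH0103_S100A11_S-100 is a 7,029 nt bacterial expression plasmid built on the pHH0103 backbone and designed for producing and purifying the S-100 domain of human S100A11 (also called S100C or MLN70) in E. coli. It replicates from a ColE1/pMB1-type origin and is selected with ampicillin through the β-lactamase gene and its native promoter. The record lists it as low copy; the annotation shows a pBR322-style bom region and rop sequence, although rop appears only as two fragments split by an inserted f1 phage origin, which in principle permits single-stranded DNA rescue with helper phage.

The expression cassette is driven by the hybrid tac promoter followed by a lac operator. A plasmid-borne lacI gene under the up-mutated lacIq promoter supplies repressor, so transcription is held off until induction with IPTG. The annotated coding features run in order from a 6xHis tag through Schistosoma japonicum glutathione S-transferase to the S100A11 segment, which was cloned between SfiI and NotI sites. This layout is consistent with a His-GST-S100A11 fusion that could be purified by either nickel or glutathione affinity. Any linker or protease site between the parts is not annotated.

An fd phage terminator follows the insert. Beyond it lie fragments of M13 gene III, plus remnants of the tetracycline resistance gene and its promoter. These look like leftovers from a phagemid or pBR322 ancestor rather than functional parts of the expressed protein, though the record does not say so. The plasmid belongs to a collection made for a large-scale survey of ligands for peptide recognition modules, where purified domains such as this one would presumably serve as binding targets.
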