Addgene plasmid #109804: pHH0103_S100A11_S-100
Purpose: Protein expression and purification of S100A11_S-100
Depositing lab: Sachdev Sidhu. Depositing organization: University of Toronto. Publication: Large-scale survey and database of high affinity ligands for peptide recognition modules. Teyra J, Kelil A, Jain S, Helmy M, Jajodia R, Hooda Y, Gu J, D'Cruz AA, Nicholson SE, Min J, Sudol M, Kim PM, Bader GD, Sidhu SS. Mol Syst Biol. 2020 Dec;16(12):e9310. doi: 10.15252/msb.20199310. PubMed 33438817.
Backbone
  Vector backbone: pHH0103
  Vector type: Bacterial Expression
Growth in bacteria
  Bacterial resistance: Ampicillin, 100 μg/mL
  Growth temperature: 37°C
  Growth strain: DH5alpha
  Copy number: Low Copy
Gene/Insert
  Gene/Insert name: S100A11_S-100
  Species: H. sapiens (human)
  Entrez Gene: S100A11 (a.k.a. HEL-S-43, MLN70, S100C)
  Cloning method: Restriction Enzyme; 5′ cloning site Sfi1 (unknown if destroyed); 3′ cloning site Not1 (unknown if destroyed)
Terms and licenses: Academic/Nonprofit Terms; Industry Terms: Not Available to Industry
How to cite: pHH0103_S100A11_S-100 was a gift from Sachdev Sidhu (Addgene plasmid # 109804 ; http://n2t.net/addgene:109804 ; RRID:Addgene_109804)
