>Addgene plasmid #109804 | pHH0103_S100A11_S-100 | depositor partial sequence | sequence record 206756 | pHH0103_S100A11_S-100 sequence 324 bps
GGCCCAGCCGGCCAGCTCTCCTACCGAGACGGAACGTTGTATCGAGTCTCTGATTGCAGTATTTCAAAAA
TATGCCGGTAAAGATGGCTACAATTACACTCTGTCCAAAACCGAATTCCTGTCTTTCATGAACACCGAAC
TGGCTGCGTTCACTAAGAACCAGAAAGACCCGGGCGTTCTGGATCGCATGATGAAAAAGCTGGACACCAA
CAGCGATGGCCAGCTGGACTTCTCCGAATTTCTGAACCTGATCGGTGGTCTGGCAATGGCGTGCCACGAC
TCTTTCCTGAAAGCTGTGCCATCCCAGAAACGTACCGCGGCCGC
